>Addgene plasmid #60238 | pCRU5-inmCherry | addgene partial sequence | sequence record 101721 | ffLuc-F 5'-ATTCGCCGCCAAGCTCTT-3'
GCGGTCGGCCCGCGTCTAGTCGACGGATATCCACGCGTTACTTGTACAGCTCGTCCATGCCGCCGGTGGA
GTGGCGGCCCTCGGCGCGTTCGTACTGTTCCACGATGGTGTAGTCCTCGTTGTGGGAGGTGATGTCCAAC
TTGATGTTGACGTTGTAGGCGCCGGGCAGCTGCACGGGCTTCTTGGCCTTGTAGGTGGTCTTGACCTCAG
CGTCGTAGTGGCCGCCGTCCTTCAGCTTCAGCCTCTGCTTGATCTCGCCCTTCAGGGCGCCGTCCTCGGG
GTACATCCGCTCGGAGGAGGCCTCCCAGCCCATGGTCTTCTTCTGCATTACGGGGCCGTCGGAGGGGAAG
TTGGTGCCGCGCAGCTTCACCTTGTAGATGAACTCGCCGTCCTGCAGGGAGGAGTCCTGGGTCACGGTCA
CCACGCCGCCGTCCTCGAAGTTCATCACGCGCTCCCACTTGAAGCCCTCGGGGAAGGACAGGTGAGTCCA
GGAGATGTTTCAGCACTGTTGCCTTTAGTCTCGAGGCAACTTAGACAACTGAGTATTGATCTGAGCACAG
CAGGGTGTGAGCTGTTTGAAGATACTGGGGTTGGGGGTGAAGAAACTGCAGAGGACTAACTGGGCTGAGA
CCCAGTGGCAATGTTTTAGGGCCTAAGGAATGCCTCTGAAAATCTAGATGTTTGAATGAGGCTTCAGTAC
TTTACAGAATCGTTGCCTGCACATCTTGGAAACACTTGCTGGGATTACTTCTTCAGGTTAACCCAACAGA
AGGCTCGAGAAGGTATATGCTGTTGACAGTGAGCGAAGGACAAGTATGGTCATTAAA
