[The description below was written by a language model from this plasmid's Addgene catalogue record.]
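Description:
pCRU5-inmCherry is an HTLV-1-based retroviral transfer vector built on the pUCHR backbone, with a total size of about 8.0 kb, of which roughly 1.6 kb is the insert. It is maintained in bacteria as a high-copy plasmid under ampicillin selection. The record lists a recombination-deficient E. coli strain for propagation, a common choice for constructs carrying repeated retroviral sequences such as LTRs. No feature table accompanies the entry, so the origin of replication, the LTR arrangement, the packaging signal and the promoter driving the reporter are not stated.

The payload, inmCherry, is an mCherry red fluorescent reporter gene interrupted by an intron, cloned between MluI and BglII sites that both remain intact. The associated publication concerns replication-dependent HIV-1 and HTLV-1 vectors and the optimization of reporter gene reconstitution. In designs of this general type, the intron prevents functional reporter expression directly from the transfected plasmid. It is removed by splicing of the vector genomic RNA in the producer cell, and an intact reporter gene appears only after that RNA is packaged, delivered to a target cell, reverse transcribed and integrated. Fluorescence therefore reports a completed round of infection rather than plasmid carry-over. The orientation of the reporter cassette and intron relative to the viral transcript in this particular plasmid is not given in the record.

As a transfer vector, it would be used together with separately supplied HTLV-1 packaging and envelope functions. It is suited to quantifying HTLV-1 transmission, for example by flow cytometry or microscopy of mCherry-positive target cells.
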