Addgene plasmid #60238: pCRU5-inmCherry
Purpose: HTLV-1 based transfer vector encoding mcherry reporter gene interrupted by intron
Depositing lab: Dmitriy Mazurov. Depositing organization: Institute of Immunology. Publication: Improvement of HIV-1 and Human T Cell Lymphotropic Virus Type 1 Replication-Dependent Vectors via Optimization of Reporter Gene Reconstitution and Modification with Intronic Short Hairpin RNA. Shunaeva A, Potashnikova D, Pichugin A, Mishina A, Filatov A, Nikolaitchik O, Hu WS, Mazurov D. J Virol. 2015 Oct 15;89(20):10591-601. doi: 10.1128/JVI.01940-15. Epub 2015 Aug 12. PubMed 26269177.
Backbone
  Vector backbone: pUCHR
  Backbone size w/o insert (bp): 6419
  Total vector size (bp): 8043
  Vector type: Retroviral
Growth in bacteria
  Bacterial resistance: Ampicillin, 100 μg/mL
  Growth temperature: 37°C
  Growth strain: Stbl2
  Copy number: High Copy
Gene/Insert
  Gene/Insert name: inmCherry
  Insert size (bp): 1624
  Cloning method: Restriction Enzyme; 5′ cloning site Mlu I (not destroyed); 3′ cloning site Bgl II (not destroyed)
  Sequencing primers: 5′ N/A; 3′ N/A
Terms and licenses: Academic/Nonprofit Terms; Industry Terms: Not Available to Industry
How to cite: pCRU5-inmCherry was a gift from Dmitriy Mazurov (Addgene plasmid # 60238 ; http://n2t.net/addgene:60238 ; RRID:Addgene_60238)
